>Addgene plasmid #113839 | CAG-loxP-3xpA-H2BsfGFP-tdTomato - T2A APGST -XE | addgene full sequence | sequence record 226928 | Addgene NGS Result
GTGGCACTTTTCGGGGAAATGTGCGCGGAACCCCTATTTGTTTATTTTTCTAAATACATTCAAATATGTA
TCCGCTCATGAGACAATAACCCTGATAAATGCTTCAATAATATTGAAAAAGGAAGAGTATGAGTATTCAA
CATTTCCGTGTCGCCCTTATTCCCTTTTTTGCGGCATTTTGCCTTCCTGTTTTTGCTCACCCAGAAACGC
TGGTGAAAGTAAAAGATGCTGAAGATCAGTTGGGTGCACGAGTGGGTTACATCGAACTGGATCTCAACAG
CGGTAAGATCCTTGAGAGTTTTCGCCCCGAAGAACGTTTTCCAATGATGAGCACTTTTAAAGTTCTGCTA
TGTGGCGCGGTATTATCCCGTATTGACGCCGGGCAAGAGCAACTCGGTCGCCGCATACACTATTCTCAGA
ATGACTTGGTTGAGTACTCACCAGTCACAGAAAAGCATCTTACGGATGGCATGACAGTAAGAGAATTATG
CAGTGCTGCCATAACCATGAGTGATAACACTGCGGCCAACTTACTTCTGACAACGATCGGAGGACCGAAG
GAGCTAACCGCTTTTTTGCACAACATGGGGGATCATGTAACTCGCCTTGATCGTTGGGAACCGGAGCTGA
ATGAAGCCATACCAAACGACGAGCGTGACACCACGATGCCTGTAGCAATGGCAACAACGTTGCGCAAACT
ATTAACTGGCGAACTACTTACTCTAGCTTCCCGGCAACAATTAATAGACTGGATGGAGGCGGATAAAGTT
GCAGGACCACTTCTGCGCTCGGCCCTTCCGGCTGGCTGGTTTATTGCTGATAAATCTGGAGCCGGTGAGC
GTGGGTCTCGCGGTATCATTGCAGCACTGGGGCCAGATGGTAAGCCCTCCCGTATCGTAGTTATCTACAC
GACGGGGAGTCAGGCAACTATGGATGAACGAAATAGACAGATCGCTGAGATAGGTGCCTCACTGATTAAG
CATTGGTAACTGTCAGACCAAGTTTACTCATATATACTTTAGATTGATTTAAAACTTCATTTTTAATTTA
AAAGGATCTAGGTGAAGATCCTTTTTGATAATCTCATGACCAAAATCCCTTAACGTGAGTTTTCGTTCCA
CTGAGCGTCAGACCCCGTAGAAAAGATCAAAGGATCTTCTTGAGATCCTTTTTTTCTGCGCGTAATCTGC
TGCTTGCAAACAAAAAAACCACCGCTACCAGCGGTGGTTTGTTTGCCGGATCAAGAGCTACCAACTCTTT
TTCCGAAGGTAACTGGCTTCAGCAGAGCGCAGATACCAAATACTGTTCTTCTAGTGTAGCCGTAGTTAGG
CCACCACTTCAAGAACTCTGTAGCACCGCCTACATACCTCGCTCTGCTAATCCTGTTACCAGTGGCTGCT
GCCAGTGGCGATAAGTCGTGTCTTACCGGGTTGGACTCAAGACGATAGTTACCGGATAAGGCGCAGCGGT
CGGGCTGAACGGGGGGTTCGTGCACACAGCCCAGCTTGGAGCGAACGACCTACACCGAACTGAGATACCT
ACAGCGTGAGCTATGAGAAAGCGCCACGCTTCCCGAAGGGAGAAAGGCGGACAGGTATCCGGTAAGCGGC
AGGGTCGGAACAGGAGAGCGCACGAGGGAGCTTCCAGGGGGAAACGCCTGGTATCTTTATAGTCCTGTCG
GGTTTCGCCACCTCTGACTTGAGCGTCGATTTTTGTGATGCTCGTCAGGGGGGCGGAGCCTATGGAAAAA
CGCCAGCAACGCGGCCTTTTTACGGTTCCTGGCCTTTTGCTGGCCTTTTGCTCACATGTTCTTTCCTGCG
TTATCCCCTGATTCTGTGGATAACCGTATTACCGCCTTTGAGTGAGCTGATACCGCTCGCCGCAGCCGAA
CGACCGAGCGCAGCGAGTCAGTGAGCGAGGAAGCGGAAGAGCGCCCAATACGCAAACCGCCTCTCCCCGC
GCGTTGGCCGATTCATTAATGCAGCTGGCACGACAGGTTTCCCGACTGGAAAGCGGGCAGTGAGCGCAAC
GCAATTAATGTGAGTTAGCTCACTCATTAGGCACCCCAGGCTTTACACTTTATGCTTCCGGCTCGTATGT
TGTGTGGAATTGTGAGCGGATAACAATTTCACACAGGAAACAGCTATGACCATGATTACGCCAAGCGCGC
AATTAAGTTTAAACAAGGGCAGGATGTGTCAAACTGCCAATAGAGAACTACTTACTCTTCAGGCTGAAGC
TGATGGAACAGGTAACAAAGGCAAACACTAATCATGATCAGCAAGATGAAGCAGAAAGGGAACAAGGGGA
TATTAAATGTGTATAGACACGCTAGAGAGATGGCTCAGCAGTTAAGAGAACTAGCTGGTCTTTCAGAGGT
CCTGAGATCAATACCGGTCATGGTCGACATTGATTATTGACTAGTTATTAATAGTAATCAATTACGGGGT
CATTAGTTCATAGCCCATATATGGAGTTCCGCGTTACATAACTTACGGTAAATGGCCCGCCTGGCTGACC
GCCCAACGACCCCCGCCCATTGACGTCAATAATGACGTATGTTCCCATAGTAACGCCAATAGGGACTTTC
CATTGACGTCAATGGGTGGAGTATTTACGGTAAACTGCCCACTTGGCAGTACATCAAGTGTATCATATGC
CAAGTACGCCCCCTATTGACGTCAATGACGGTAAATGGCCCGCCTGGCATTATGCCCAGTACATGACCTT
ATGGGACTTTCCTACTTGGCAGTACATCTACGTATTAGTCATCGCTATTACCATGGTCGAGGTGAGCCCC
ACGTTCTGCTTCACTCTCCCCATCTCCCCCCCCTCCCCACCCCCAATTTTGTATTTATTTATTTTTTAAT
TATTTTGTGCAGCGATGGGGGCGGGGGGGGGGGGGGGGCGCGCGCCAGGCGGGGCGGGGCGGGGCGAGGG
GCGGGGCGGGGCGAGGCGGAGAGGTGCGGCGGCAGCCAATCAGAGCGGCGCGCTCCGAAAGTTTCCTTTT
ATGGCGAGGCGGCGGCGGCGGCGGCCCTATAAAAAGCGAAGCGCGCGGCGGGCGGGAGTCGCTGCGCGCT
GCCTTCGCCCCGTGCCCCGCTCCGCCGCCGCCTCGCGCCGCCCGCCCCGGCTCTGACTGACCGCGTTACT
CCCACAGGTGAGCGGGCGGGACGGCCCTTCTCCTCCGGGCTGTAATTAGCGCTTGGTTTAATGACGGCTT
GTTTCTTTTCTGTGGCTGCGTGAAAGCCTTGAGGGGCTCCGGGAGGGCCCTTTGTGCGGGGGGAGCGGCT
CGGGGGGTGCGTGCGTGTGTGTGTGCGTGGGGAGCGCCGCGTGCGGCTCCGCGCTGCCCGGCGGCTGTGA
GCGCTGCGGGCGCGGCGCGGGGCTTTGTGCGCTCCGCAGTGTGCGCGAGGGGAGCGCGGCCGGGGGCGGT
GCCCCGCGGTGCGGGGGGGGCTGCGAGGGGAACAAAGGCTGCGTGCGGGGTGTGTGCGTGGGGGGGTGAG
CAGGGGGTGTGGGCGCGTCGGTCGGGCTGCAACCCCCCCTGCACCCCCCTCCCCGAGTTGCTGAGCACGG
CCCGGCTTCGGGTGCGGGGCTCCGTACGGGGCGTGGCGCGGGGCTCGCCGTGCCGGGCGGGGGGTGGCGG
CAGGTGGGGGTGCCGGGCGGGGCGGGGCCGCCTCGGGCCGGGGAGGGCTCGGGGGAGGGGCGCGGCGGCC
CCCGGAGCGCCGGCGGCTGTCGAGGCGCGGCGAGCCGCAGCCATTGCCTTTTATGGTAATCGTGCGAGAG
GGCGCAGGGACTTCCTTTGTCCCAAATCTGTGCGGAGCCGAAATCTGGGAGGCGCCGCCGCACCCCCTCT
AGCGGGCGCGGGGCGAAGCGGTGCGGCGCCGGCAGGAAGGAAATGGGCGGGGAGGGCCTTCGTGCGTCGC
CGCGCCGCCGTCCCCTTCTCCCTCTCCAGCCTCGGGGCTGTCCGCGGGGGGACGGCTGCCTTCGGGGGGG
ACGGGGCAGGGCGGGGTTCGGCTTCTGGCGTGTGACCGGCGGCTCTAGAGCCTCTGCTAACCATGTTCAT
GCCTTCTTCTTTTTCCTACAGCTCCTGGGCAACGTGCTGGTTATTGTGCTGTCTCATCATTTTGGCAAAG
AATTGCTAGCATAACTTCGTATAGCATACATTATACGAAGTTATAGCCACCGCGGTGGCGGCCGCTCTAG
AATCATAATCAGCCATACCACATTTGTAGAGGTTTTACTTGCTTTAAAAAACCTCCCACACCTCCCCCTG
AACCTGAAACATAAAATGAATGCAATTGTTGTTGTTAACTTGTTTATTGCAGCTTATAATGGTTACAAAT
AAAGCAATAGCATCACAAATTTCACAAATAAAGCATTTTTTTCACTGCATTCTAGTTGTGGTTTGTCCAA
ACTCATCAATGTATCTTAACTAGAATCATAATCAGCCATACCACATTTGTAGAGGTTTTACTTGCTTTAA
AAAACCTCCCACACCTCCCCCTGAACCTGAAACATAAAATGAATGCAATTGTTGTTGTTAACTTGTTTAT
TGCAGCTTATAATGGTTACAAATAAAGCAATAGCATCACAAATTTCACAAATAAAGCATTTTTTTCACTG
CATTCTAGTTGTGGTTTGTCCAAACTCATCAATGTATCTTAACTAGAATCATAATCAGCCATACCACATT
TGTAGAGGTTTTACTTGCTTTAAAAAACCTCCCACACCTCCCCCTGAACCTGAAACATAAAATGAATGCA
ATTGTTGTTGTTAACTTGTTTATTGCAGCTTATAATGGTTACAAATAAAGCAATAGCATCACAAATTTCA
CAAATAAAGCATTTTTTTCACTGCATTCTAGTTGTGGTTTGTCCAAACTCATCAATGTATCTTAACTAGT
GGATCTCATGCCTAGGATAACTTCGTATAGCATACATTATACGAAGTTATAGGCGCGCCGGTACCGCCAC
CATGCCTGAACCCTCTAAGTCTGCTCCAGCCCCTAAAAAGGGTTCTAAGAAGGCTATCACTAAGGCGCAG
AAGAAGGATGGTAAGAAGCGTAAGCGCAGCCGCAAGGAGAGCTATTCTATCTATGTGTACAAGGTTCTGA
AGCAGGTCCACCCCGACACCGGCATCTCATCCAAGGCCATGGGGATCATGAACTCCTTCGTCAACGACAT
CTTCGAGCGCATCGCGGGCGAGGCTTCTCGCCTGGCTCACTACAATAAGCGCTCGACCATCACCTCCAGG
GAGATTCAGACGGCTGTGCGCCTGCTGCTGCCTGGGGAGCTGGCTAAGCATGCTGTGTCCGAGGGCACTA
AGGCAGTTACCAAGTACACTAGCTCTAAGGATCCACCGGTCGCCACCATGAGCAAAGGAGAAGAACTTTT
CACTGGAGTTGTCCCAATTCTTGTTGAATTAGATGGTGATGTTAATGGGCACAAATTTTCTGTCCGTGGA
GAGGGTGAAGGTGATGCTACAAACGGAAAACTCACCCTTAAATTTATTTGCACTACTGGAAAACTACCTG
TTCCGTGGCCAACACTTGTCACTACTCTGACCTATGGTGTTCAATGCTTTTCCCGTTATCCGGATCACAT
GAAACGGCATGACTTTTTCAAGAGTGCCATGCCCGAAGGTTATGTACAGGAACGCACTATATCTTTCAAA
GATGACGGGACCTACAAGACGCGTGCTGAAGTCAAGTTTGAAGGTGATACCCTTGTTAATCGTATCGAGT
TAAAGGGTATTGATTTTAAAGAAGATGGAAACATTCTTGGACACAAACTCGAGTACAACTTTAACTCACA
CAATGTATACATCACGGCAGACAAACAAAAGAATGGAATCAAAGCTAACTTCAAAATTCGCCACAACGTT
GAAGATGGTTCCGTTCAACTAGCAGACCATTATCAACAAAATACTCCAATTGGCGATGGCCCTGTCCTTT
TACCAGACAACCATTACCTGTCGACACAATCTGTCCTTTCGAAAGATCCCAACGAAAAGCGTGACCACAT
GGTCCTTCTTGAGTTTGTAACTGCTGCTGGGATTACACATGGCATGGATGAGCTCTACAAAGGCGGCTCC
GGCGGCCGCTCCGAGGGCCGCGGCAGCCTGCTGACATGCGGCGACGTGGAAGAGAACCCTGGCCCTGCTC
CTGGCAGCACAATGGTGAGCAAGGGCGAGGAGGTCATCAAAGAGTTCATGCGCTTCAAGGTGCGCATGGA
GGGCTCCATGAACGGCCACGAGTTCGAGATCGAGGGCGAGGGCGAGGGCCGCCCCTACGAGGGCACCCAG
ACCGCCAAGCTGAAGGTGACCAAGGGCGGCCCCCTGCCCTTCGCCTGGGACATCCTGTCCCCCCAGTTCA
TGTACGGCTCCAAGGCGTACGTGAAGCACCCCGCCGACATCCCCGATTACAAGAAGCTGTCCTTCCCCGA
GGGCTTCAAGTGGGAGCGCGTGATGAACTTCGAGGACGGCGGTCTGGTGACCGTGACCCAGGACTCCTCC
CTGCAGGACGGCACGCTGATCTACAAGGTGAAGATGCGCGGCACCAACTTCCCCCCCGACGGCCCCGTAA
TGCAGAAGAAGACCATGGGCTGGGAGGCCTCCACCGAGCGCCTGTACCCCCGCGACGGCGTGCTGAAGGG
CGAGATCCACCAGGCCCTGAAGCTGAAGGACGGCGGCCACTACCTGGTGGAGTTCAAGACCATCTACATG
GCCAAGAAGCCCGTGCAACTGCCCGGCTACTACTACGTGGACACCAAGCTGGACATCACCTCCCACAACG
AGGACTACACCATCGTGGAACAGTACGAGCGCTCCGAGGGCCGCCACCACCTGTTCCTGGGGCATGGCAC
CGGCAGCACCGGCAGCGGCAGCTCCGGCACCGCCTCCTCCGAGGACAACAACATGGCCGTCATCAAAGAG
TTCATGCGCTTCAAGGTGCGCATGGAGGGCTCCATGAACGGCCACGAGTTCGAGATCGAGGGCGAGGGCG
AGGGCCGCCCCTACGAGGGCACCCAGACCGCCAAGCTGAAGGTGACCAAGGGCGGCCCCCTGCCCTTCGC
CTGGGACATCCTGTCCCCCCAGTTCATGTACGGCTCCAAGGCGTACGTGAAGCACCCCGCCGACATCCCC
GATTACAAGAAGCTGTCCTTCCCCGAGGGCTTCAAGTGGGAGCGCGTGATGAACTTCGAGGACGGCGGTC
TGGTGACCGTGACCCAGGACTCCTCCCTGCAGGACGGCACGCTGATCTACAAGGTGAAGATGCGCGGCAC
CAACTTCCCCCCCGACGGCCCCGTAATGCAGAAGAAGACCATGGGCTGGGAGGCCTCCACCGAGCGCCTG
TACCCCCGCGACGGCGTGCTGAAGGGCGAGATCCACCAGGCCCTGAAGCTGAAGGACGGCGGCCACTACC
TGGTGGAGTTCAAGACCATCTACATGGCCAAGAAGCCCGTGCAACTGCCCGGCTACTACTACGTGGACAC
CAAGCTGGACATCACCTCCCACAACGAGGACTACACCATCGTGGAACAGTACGAGCGCTCCGAGGGCCGC
CACCACCTGTTCCTGTACGGCATGGACGAGCTGTACAAGTAAGGCGCGCCAACCTCTGGATTACAAAATT
TGTGAAAGATTGACTGGTATTCTTAACTATGTTGCTCCTTTTACGCTATGTGGATACGCTGCTTTAATGC
CTTTGTATCATGCTATTGCTTCCCGTATGGCTTTCATTTTCTCCTCCTTGTATAAATCCTGGTTGCTGTC
TCTTTATGAGGAGTTGTGGCCCGTTGTCAGGCAACGTGGCGTGGTGTGCACTGTGTTTGCTGACGCAACC
CCCACTGGTTGGGGCATTGCCACCACCTGTCAGCTCCTTTCCGGGACTTTCGCTTTCCCCCTCCCTATTG
CCACGGCGGAACTCATCGCCGCCTGCCTTGCCCGCTGCTGGACAGGGGCTCGGCTGTTGGGCACTGACAA
TTCCGTGGTGTTGTCGGGGAAATCATCGTCCTTTCCTTGGCTGCTCGCCTGTGTTGCCACCTGGATTCTG
CGCGGGACGTCCTTCTGCTACGTCCCTTCGGCCCTCAATCCAGCGGACCTTCCTTCCCGCGGCCTGCTGC
CGGCTCTGCGGCCTCTTCCGCGTCTTCGCCTTCGCCCTCAGACGAGTCGGATCTCCCTTTGGGCCGCCTC
CCCGCAGGATCCACTAGAGCGGCCGCCTAGAGCTCGCTATCAGCCTCGACTGTGCCTTCTAGTTGCCAGC
CATCTGTTGTTTGCCCCTCCCCCGTGCCTTCCTTGACCCTGGAAGGTGCCACTCCCACTGTCCTTTCCTA
ATAAAATGAGGAAATTGCATCGCATTGTCTGAGTAGGTGTCATTCTATTCTGGGGGGTGGGGTGGGGCAG
GACAGCAAGGGGGAGGATTGGGAAGACAATAGCAGGCATGCTGGGGATGCGGTGGGCTCTATGGCTTCTG
AGGCGGAAAGAACCAGCTGGGGCTCGACTAGAGCTTGCGGAACCCTTAAGCTTGTCATTCGAATTTAGAC
ACCCACATGGTGGCTCATGACCATCTATCTATAAATGGATCTGATTTTCATGTCTGGCAGTGTACAGAAG
CTAACTGAAGAAAGGTGGAAGACCCACAAGAGTTCAAGGTACCCAATTCGCCCTATAGTGAGTCGTATTA
CAATTCACTGGCCGTCGTTTTACAACGTCGTGACTGGGAAAACCCTGGCGTTACCCAACTTAATCGCCTT
GCAGCACATCCCCCTTTCGCCAGCTGGCGTAATAGCGAAGAGGCCCGCACCGATCGCCCTTCCCAACAGT
TGCGCAGCCTGAATGGCGAATGGCAAATTGTAAGCGTTAATATTTTGTTAAAATTCGCGTTAAATTTTTG
TTAAATCAGCTCATTTTTTAACCAATAGGCCGAAATCGGCAAAATCCCTTATAAATCAAAAGAATAGACC
GAGATAGGGT
[37 nt withheld, positions 8971-9007]
AAAGAACGTGGACTCCAACGTCAAAGG
[49 nt withheld, positions 9035-9083]
T
[91 nt withheld, positions 9085-9175]
G
[124 nt withheld, positions 9177-9300]
CAG
Features (pLannotate 1.2.2; 28 found; start..end, strand, type, name):
     24..128     +  promoter       AmpR promoter: bla
    129..989     +  CDS            AmpR: β-lactamase; bla; confers resistance to ampicillin, carbenicillin, and related antibiotics
   1160..1748    +  rep_origin     ori: high-copy-number ColE1/pMB1/pBR322/pUC origin of replication
   1931..2023    +  CDS            lacI (fragment): lac repressor; lacI; The lac repressor binds to the lac operator to inhibit transcription in E. coli. This inhibition can be relieved by adding lactose or isopropyl-β-D-thiogalactopyranoside (IPTG).
   2036..2057    +  protein_bind   CAP binding site: CAP binding activates transcription in the presence of cAMP. E. coli catabolite activator protein
   2072..2102    +  promoter       lac promoter: promoter for the E. coli lac operon
   2110..2126    +  protein_bind   lac operator: The lac repressor binds to the lac operator to inhibit transcription in E. coli. This inhibition can be relieved by adding lactose or isopropyl-β-D-thiogalactopyranoside (IPTG). lac repressor encoded by lacI
   2406..2785    +  enhancer       CMV enhancer: human cytomegalovirus immediate early enhancer
   2787..3064    +  promoter       chicken β-actin promoter: No description available
   3065..4081    +  intron         chimeric intron: chimera between introns from chicken β-actin and rabbit β-globin
   4141..4174    +  protein_bind   loxP: Cre-mediated recombination occurs in the 8-bp core sequence (GCATACAT). Cre recombinase
   4177..4202    +  misc_feature   MCS (fragment): pBluescript multiple cloning site
   4202..4284    +  CDS            large T antigen (fragment): large T antigen from SV40 (simian virus 40)
   4307..4428    +  polyA_signal   SV40 poly(A) signal: SV40 polyadenylation signal
   4435..4517    +  CDS            large T antigen (fragment): large T antigen from SV40 (simian virus 40)
   4540..4661    +  polyA_signal   SV40 poly(A) signal: SV40 polyadenylation signal
   4668..4750    +  CDS            large T antigen (fragment): large T antigen from SV40 (simian virus 40)
   4773..4894    +  polyA_signal   SV40 poly(A) signal: SV40 polyadenylation signal
   4917..4950    +  protein_bind   loxP: Cre-mediated recombination occurs in the 8-bp core sequence (GCATACAT). Cre recombinase
   4972..5349    +  CDS            H2BC3: H2B1B_HUMAN - Also known as H2BFF, HIST1H2BB Experimental evidence at protein level: Swiss-Prot protein existence level 1. Core component of nucleosome. Nucleosomes wrap and compact DNA into chromatin, limiting DNA accessibility to the cellular machineries which require DNA as a template. Histones thereby play a central role in transcription regulation, DNA repair, DNA replication and chromosomal stability. DNA accessibility is regulated via a complex set of post-translational modifications of histones, also called histone code, and nucleosome remodeling. From Homo sapiens (Human).
   5368..6081    +  CDS            Superfolder GFP: Superfolder GFP is a basic (constitutively fluorescent) green fluorescent protein published in 2005, derived from Aequorea victoria. It is reported to be a very rapidly-maturing weak dimer.
   6172..7599    +  CDS            tdTomato: tdTomato is a basic (constitutively fluorescent) orange fluorescent protein published in 2004, derived from Discosoma sp.. It is reported to be a somewhat slowly-maturing tandem dimer with low acid sensitivity.
   7610..8195    +  misc_feature   WPRE: woodchuck hepatitis virus posttranscriptional regulatory element
   8240..8464    +  polyA_signal   bGH poly(A) signal: bovine growth hormone polyadenylation signal
   8468..8489    +  promoter       SV40 promoter (fragment): SV40 enhancer and early promoter
   8662..8680    -  promoter       T7 promoter: promoter for bacteriophage T7 RNA polymerase
   8683..8840    +  CDS            lacZα (fragment): LacZα fragment of β-galactosidase; lacZ fragment
   8872..9300    -  rep_origin     f1 ori (sequence partly withheld): f1 bacteriophage origin of replication; arrow indicates direction of (+) strand synthesis
