[The description below was written by a language model from this plasmid's Addgene catalogue record and pLannotate feature annotations shown in this document.]
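Description:
CAG-loxP-3xpA-H2BsfGFP-tdTomato - T2A APGST -XE is a 9.3 kb mammalian expression plasmid on a custom backbone that carries a Cre-dependent, two-colour fluorescent reporter cassette. It is propagated in E. coli through a high-copy ColE1/pUC-type origin with ampicillin selection from the β-lactamase gene. The backbone also retains an f1 phage origin, a T7 promoter and remnants of the lac/lacZα region typical of pBluescript-style cloning vectors. No mammalian selection marker is annotated.

Expression is driven by the CAG promoter, annotated as the CMV immediate-early enhancer, the chicken β-actin promoter and a chimeric β-actin/β-globin intron, which gives strong, broadly active transcription in mammalian cells. Directly downstream lies a transcriptional stop cassette made of three tandem SV40 polyadenylation signals flanked by two loxP sites in the same orientation. Until Cre recombinase excises this block, transcripts should terminate before the coding region. After excision, the promoter reads into human histone H2B fused to superfolder GFP, followed by tdTomato. The feature table does not annotate the interval between the two fluorescent proteins, but the catalogue entry states that they are joined by a T2A self-cleaving peptide with an APGST linker. A single transcript should therefore yield chromatin-bound nuclear green fluorescence and a separate, untargeted red protein. A WPRE, which enhances transcript stability and expression, and a bovine growth hormone polyadenylation signal complete the unit.

The "APGST" and "XE" labels in the name suggest that this is one member of a series comparing 2A linker designs, though the record does not define "XE" or state a use beyond this linked bicistronic reporter.
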