Addgene plasmid #113839: CAG-loxP-3xpA-H2BsfGFP-tdTomato - T2A APGST -XE
Purpose: Histone H2B-superfolder GFP and tdTomato linked by T2A (APGST linker -XE)
Depositing lab: Mario Capecchi. Depositing organization: University of Utah.
Backbone
  Vector backbone: Custom
  Vector type: Mammalian Expression
Growth in bacteria
  Bacterial resistance: Ampicillin, 100 μg/mL
  Growth temperature: 30°C
  Growth strain: DH10B
  Copy number: High Copy
Gene/Insert
  Gene/Insert name: H2B-sfGFP-T2A-tdTomato
Terms and licenses: Academic/Nonprofit Terms; Industry Terms: Not Available to Industry
How to cite: CAG-loxP-3xpA-H2BsfGFP-tdTomato - T2A APGST -XE was a gift from Mario Capecchi (Addgene plasmid # 113839 ; http://n2t.net/addgene:113839 ; RRID:Addgene_113839)
